>Addgene plasmid #60893 | CFP(159-238)Stop in pcDNA1/amp | depositor full sequence | sequence record 118771 | CFP(159-238)Stop in pcDNA1/amp sequence 5011 bps
GGCGTAATCTGCTGCTTGCAAACAAAAAAACCACCGCTACCAGCGGTGGTTTGTTTGCCGGATCAAGAGC
TACCAACTCTTTTTCCGAAGGTAACTGGCTTCAGCAGAGCGCAGATACCAAATACTGTCCTTCTAGTGTA
GCCGTAGTTAGGCCACCACTTCAAGAACTCTGTAGCACCGCCTACATACCTCGCTCTGCTAATCCTGTTA
CCAGTGGCTGCTGCCAGTGGCGATAAGTCGTGTCTTACCGGGTTGGACTCAAGACGATAGTTACCGGATA
AGGCGCAGCGGTCGGGCTGAACGGGGGGTTCGTGCACACAGCCCAGCTTGGAGCGAACGACCTACACCGA
ACTGAGATACCTACAGCGTGAGCATTGAGAAAGCGCCACGCTTCCCGAAGGGAGAAAGGCGGACAGGTAT
CCGGTAAGCGGCAGGGTCGGAACAGGAGAGCGCACGAGGGAGCTTCCAGGGGGAAACGCCTGGTATCTTT
ATAGTCCTGTCGGGTTTCGCCACCTCTGACTTGAGCGTCGATTTTTGTGATGCTCGTCAGGGGGGCGGAG
CCTATGGAAAAACGCCAGCAACGCAAGCTAGCTTCTAGCTAGAAATTGTAAACGTTAATATTTTGTTAAA
ATTCGCGTTAAATTTTTGTTAAATCAGCTCATTTTTTAACCAATAGGCCGAAATCGGCAAAATCCCTTAT
AAATCAAAAGAATAGCCCGAGATAGGGT
[37 nt withheld, positions 729-765]
AAAGAACGTGGACTCCAACGTCAAAGGGCGAAAAACCGTCTATCAGGGCGATGGCC
[115 nt withheld, positions 822-936]
G
[144 nt withheld, positions 938-1081]
ACCGTATAACGTGCTTTCCTCGTTG
[64 nt withheld, positions 1107-1170]
CTGGATTACCAAAGGGCCTCGTGATACGCCTATTTTTATAGGTTAATGTCATGATAATAATGGTTTCTTA
GACGTCAGGTGGCACTTTTCGGGGAAATGTGCGCGGAACCCCTATTTGTTTATTTTTCTAAATACATTCA
AATATGTATCCGCTCATGAGACAATAACCCTGATAAATGCTTCAATAATATTGAAAAAGGAAGAGTATGA
GTATTCAACATTTCCGTGTCGCCCTTATTCCCTTTTTTGCGGCATTTTGCCTTCCTGTTTTTGCTCACCC
AGAAACGCTGGTGAAAGTAAAAGATGCTGAAGATCAGTTGGGTGCACGAGTGGGTTACATCGAACTGGAT
CTCAACAGCGGTAAGATCCTTGAGAGTTTTCGCCCCGAAGAACGTTTTCCAATGATGAGCACTTTTAAAG
TTCTGCTATGTGGCGCGGTATTATCCCGTGTTGACGCCGGGCAAGAGCAACTCGGTCGCCGCATACACTA
TTCTCAGAATGACTTGGTTGAGTACTCACCAGTCACAGAAAAGCATCTTACGGATGGCATGACAGTAAGA
GAATTATGCAGTGCTGCCATAACCATGAGTGATAACACTGCGGCCAACTTACTTCTGACAACGATCGGAG
GACCGAAGGAGCTAACCGCTTTTTTGCACAACATGGGGGATCATGTAACTCGCCTTGATCGTTGGGAACC
GGAGCTGAATGAAGCCATACCAAACGACGAGCGTGACACCACGATGCCTGCAGCAATGGCAACAACGTTG
CGCAAACTATTAACTGGCGAACTACTTACTCTAGCTTCCCGGCAACAATTAATAGACTGGATGGAGGCGG
ATAAAGTTGCAGGACCACTTCTGCGCTCGGCCCTTCCGGCTGGCTGGTTTATTGCTGATAAATCTGGAGC
CGGTGAGCGTGGGTCTCGCGGTATCATTGCAGCACTGGGGCCAGATGGTAAGCCCTCCCGTATCGTAGTT
ATCTACACGACGGGGAGTCAGGCAACTATGGATGAACGAAATAGACAGATCGCTGAGATAGGTGCCTCAC
TGATTAAGCATTGGTAACTGTCAGACCAAGTTTACTCATATATACTTTAGATTGATTTAAAACTTCATTT
TTAATTTCTCTAGCGCGTTGACATTGATTATTGACTAGTTATTAATAGTAATCAATTACGGGGTCATTAG
TTCATAGCCCATATATGGAGTTCCGCGTTACATAACTTACGGTAAATGGCCCGCCTGGCTGACCGCCCAA
CGACCCCCGCCCATTGACGTCAATAATGACGTATGTTCCCATAGTAACGCCAATAGGGACTTTCCATTGA
CGTCAATGGGTGGAGTATTTACGGTAAACTGCCCACTTGGCAGTACATCAAGTGTATCATATGCCAAGTA
CGCCCCCTATTGACGTCAATGACGGTAAATGGCCCGCCTGGCATTATGCCCAGTACATGACCTTATGGGA
CTTTCCTACTTGGCAGTACATCTACGTATTAGTCATCGCTATTACCATGGTGATGCGGTTTTGGCAGTAC
ATCAATGGGCGTGGATAGCGGTTTGACTCACGGGGATTTCCAAGTCTCCACCCCATTGACGTCAATGGGA
GTTTGTTTTGGCACCAAAATCAACGGGACTTTCCAAAATGTCGTAACAACTCCGCCCCATTGACGCAAAT
GGGCGGTAGGCGTGTACGGTGGGAGGTCTATATAAGCAGAGCTCTCTGGCTAACTAGAGAACCCACTGCT
TACTGGCTTATCGAAATTAATACGACTCACTATAGGGAGACCCAAGCTTGGTACCGAGCTCGGATCCAAG
AACGGCATCAAGGCCCACTTCAAGATCCGCCACAACATCGAGGACGGCAGCGTGCAGCTCGCCGACCACT
ACCAGCAGAACACCCCCATCGGCGACGGCCCCGTGCTGCTGCCCGACAACCACTACCTGAGCACCCAGTC
CGCCCTGAGCAAAGACCCCAACGAGAAGCGCGATCACATGGTCCTGCTGGAGTTCGTGACCGCCGCCGGG
ATCACTCTCGGCATGGACGAGCTGTACAAGTAAAGATCTATCACACTGGCGGCCGCTCGAGCATGCATCT
AGAGGGCCCTATTCTATAGTGTCACCTAAATGCTAGAGGATCTTTGTGAAGGAACCTTACTTCTGTGGTG
TGACATAATTGGACAAACTACCTACAGAGATTTAAAGCTCTAAGGTAAATATAAAATTTTTAAGTGTATA
ATGTGTTAAACTACTGATTCTAATTGTTTGTGTATTTTAGATTCCAACCTATGGAACTGATGAATGGGAG
CAGTGGTGGAATGCCTTTAATGAGGAAAACCTGTTTTGCTCAGAAGAAATGCCATCTAGTGATGATGAGG
CTACTGCTGACTCTCAACATTCTACTCCTCCAAAAAAGAAGAGAAAGGTAGAAGACCCCAAGGACTTTCC
TTCAGAATTGCTAAGTTTTTTGAGTCATGCTGTGTTTAGTAATAGAACTCTTGCTTGCTTTGCTATTTAC
ACCACAAAGGAAAAAGCTGCACTGCTATACAAGAAAATTATGGAAAAATATTTGATGTATAGTGCCTTGA
CTAGAGATCATAATCAGCCATACCACATTTGTAGAGGTTTTACTTGCTTTAAAAAACCTCCCACACCTCC
CCCTGAACCTGAAACATAAAATGAATGCAATTGTTGTTGTTAACTTGTTTATTGCAGCTTATAATGGTTA
CAAATAAAGCAATAGCATCACAAATTTCACAAATAAAGCATTTTTTTCACTGCATTCTAGTTGTGGTTTG
TCCAAACTCATCAATGTATCTTATCATGTCTGGATCATCCCGCCATGGTATCAACGCCATATTTCTATTT
ACAGTAGGGACCTCTTCGTTGTGTAGGTACCGCTGTATTCCTAGGGAAATAGTAGAGGCACCTTGAACTG
TCTGCATCAGCCATATAGCCCCCGCTGTTCGACTTACAAACACAGGCACAGTACTGACAAACCCATACAC
CTCCTCTGAAATACCCATAGTTGCTAGGGCTGTCTCCGAACTCATTACACCCTCCAAAGTCAGAGCTGTA
ATTTCGCCATCAAGGGCAGCGAGGGCTTCTCCAGATAAAATAGCTTCTGCCGAGAGTCCCGTAAGGGTAG
ACACTTCAGCTAATCCCTCGATGAGGTCTACTAGAATAGTCAGTGCGGCTCCCATTTTGAAAATTCACTT
ACTTGATCAGCTTCAGAAGATGGCGGAGGGCCTCCAACACAGTAATTTTCCTCCCGACTCTTAAAATAGA
AAATGTCAAGTCAGTTAAGCAGGAAGTGGACTAACTGACGCAGCTGGCCGTGCGACATCCTCTTTTAATT
AGTTGCTAGGCAACGCCCTCCAGAGGGCGTGTGGTTTTGCAAGAGGAAGCAAAAGCCTCTCCACCCAGGC
CTAGAATGTTTCCACCCAATCATTACTATGACAACAGCTGTTTTTTTTAGTATTAAGCAGAGGCCGGGGA
CCCCTGGGCCCGCTTACTCTGGAGAAAAAGAAGAGAGGCATTGTAGAGGCTTCCAGAGGCAACTTGTCAA
AACAGGACTGCTTCTATTTCTGTCACACTGTCTGGCCCTGTCACAAGGTCCAGCACCTCCATACCCCCTT
TAATAAGCAGTTTGGGAACGGGTGCGGGTCTTACTCCGCCCATCCCGCCCCTAACTCCGCCCAGTTCCGC
CCATTCTCCGCCCCATGGCTGACTAATTTTTTTTATTTATGCAGAGGCCGAGGCCGCCTCGGCCTCTGAG
CTATTCCAGAAGTAGTGAGGAGGCTTTTTTGGAGGCCTAGGCTTTTGCAAAAAGCTAATTC
Features (pLannotate 1.2.2; 20 found; start..end, strand, type, name):
      2..570     +  rep_origin     ori: high-copy-number ColE1/pMB1/pBR322/pUC origin of replication
    603..1061    -  rep_origin     f1 ori (sequence partly withheld): f1 bacteriophage origin of replication; arrow indicates direction of (+) strand synthesis
   1049..1170    -  CDS            M13 gene IV (fragment) (sequence partly withheld): pIV; IV; phage assembly
   1272..1376    +  promoter       AmpR promoter: bla
   1377..2237    +  CDS            AmpR: β-lactamase; bla; confers resistance to ampicillin, carbenicillin, and related antibiotics
   2310..2689    +  enhancer       CMV enhancer: human cytomegalovirus immediate early enhancer
   2690..2893    +  promoter       CMV promoter: human cytomegalovirus (CMV) immediate early promoter
   2889..2922    +  LTR            5' LTR (truncated) (fragment): truncated 5' long terminal repeat (LTR) from HIV-1
   2938..2956    +  promoter       T7 promoter: promoter for bacteriophage T7 RNA polymerase
   2988..3233    +  CDS            CFP (fragment): cyan variant of GFP mammalian codon-optimized
   3283..3301    -  promoter       SP6 promoter: promoter for bacteriophage SP6 RNA polymerase
   3309..3383    +  CDS            small t antigen (fragment): SV40 (simian virus 40) small t antigen
   3385..3450    +  intron         small t intron: SV40 (simian virus 40) small t antigen intron
   3580..3600    +  CDS            SV40 NLS: nuclear localization signal of SV40 (simian virus 40) large T antigen
   3607..3741    +  CDS            LT_POVHA (fragment): Protein inferred from homology: Swiss-Prot protein existence level 3. Isoform large T antigen is a key early protein essential for both driving viral replication and inducing cellular transformation. Plays a role in viral genome replication by driving entry of quiescent cells into the cell cycle and by autoregulating the synthesis of viral early mRNA. Displays highly oncogenic activities by corrupting the host cellular checkpoint mechanisms that guard cell division and the transcription, replication, and repair of DNA. Participates in the modulation of cellular gene expression preceeding viral
   3766..3849    +  CDS            large T antigen (fragment): large T antigen from SV40 (simian virus 40)
   3872..4006    +  polyA_signal   SV40 poly(A) signal: SV40 polyadenylation signal
   4007..4375    -  CDS            VP2_POVMA (fragment): Experimental evidence at protein level: Swiss-Prot protein existence level 1. [Isoform VP3]: structural protein that resides within the core of the capsid surrounded by 72 VP1 pentamers. Following virus endocytosis and trafficking to the endoplasmic reticulum, VP2 and VP3 form oligomers and integrate into the endoplasmic reticulum membrane. Heterooligomer VP2-VP3 may create a viroporin for transporting the viral genome across the endoplasmic reticulum membrane to the cytoplasm. Nuclear entry of the viral DNA involves the selective exposure and importin recognition of VP2 or Vp3 nuclear localiz
   4743..4841    -  CDS            VP1_POVMP (fragment): Experimental evidence at protein level: Swiss-Prot protein existence level 1. Forms an icosahedral capsid with a T=7 symmetry and a 40 nm diameter. The capsid is composed of 72 pentamers linked to each other by disulfide bonds and associated with VP2 or VP3 proteins. Interacts with terminal alpha(2,3)-linked sialic acids on the cell surface to provide virion attachment to target cell. This attachment induces virion internalization predominantly through caveolin-mediated endocytosis. Once attached, the virion is internalized by caveolin- mediated endocytosis and traffics to the endoplasmic reti
   4852..4987    +  rep_origin     SV40 ori: SV40 origin of replication
