[The description below was written by a language model from this plasmid's Addgene catalogue record and pLannotate feature annotations shown in this document.]
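Description:
CFP(159-238)Stop in pcDNA1/amp is a mammalian expression plasmid of about 5.0 kb, designed as a cloning recipient for attaching a C-terminal fragment of cyan fluorescent protein to the C-terminus of a protein of interest. It is built on the Invitrogen pcDNA1/amp backbone, modified by introducing a BglII site into the polylinker 3' to the BamHI site. The plasmid is maintained in E. coli through a high-copy ColE1/pUC-type origin and selected with ampicillin via the β-lactamase gene. An f1 origin is also present.

The insert, roughly 300 bp, encodes residues 159-238 of CFP followed by a stop codon. It was PCR-amplified from ECFP (Aequorea victoria origin), carries an Asn-164 to His change, and sits between the retained BamHI and BglII sites. Transcription is driven by the CMV immediate early enhancer and promoter. The SV40 small t intron and SV40 polyadenylation signal lie downstream and provide RNA processing. T7 and SP6 promoters flank the insert and serve as sequencing primer sites. An SV40 origin allows episomal replication in cells expressing large T antigen. The short hits annotated as T antigen, polyomavirus capsid protein and HIV LTR fragments appear to be residual backbone sequence rather than functional coding units.

The record does not state an application beyond C-terminal tagging. A non-fluorescent half of a fluorescent protein is the kind of part used in bimolecular fluorescence complementation, where fluorescence is restored when two interacting fusion partners bring it together with a complementary N-terminal fragment. A coding sequence would have to be inserted in frame upstream of the fragment, since the plasmid as deposited carries only the CFP portion.
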