Addgene plasmid #60893: CFP(159-238)Stop in pcDNA1/amp
Purpose: This vector attached CFP(159-238) to the C-terminus of a protein.
Depositing lab: Catherine Berlot. Depositing organization: Geisinger Health Center.
Backbone
  Vector backbone: pcDNA1/amp
  Backbone manufacturer: Invitrogen
  Backbone size w/o insert (bp): 4800
  Total vector size (bp): 5011
  Modifications to backbone: BglII site introduced into the polylinker 3' to the BamHI site
  Vector type: Mammalian Expression
Growth in bacteria
  Bacterial resistance: Ampicillin, 100 μg/mL
  Growth temperature: 37°C
  Growth strain: DH10B
  Copy number: High Copy
Gene/Insert
  Gene/Insert name: CFP(159-238)Stop
  Species: Aequorea victoria
  Insert size (bp): 302
  Mutation: Asn-164 was changed to His
  Promoter: CMV
  Cloning method: Restriction Enzyme; 5′ cloning site BamHI (not destroyed); 3′ cloning site BglII (not destroyed)
  Sequencing primers: 5′ T7; 3′ SP6
Resource information
  A portion of this plasmid was derived from a plasmid made by: CFP(159-238)Stop insert was amplified by PCR from ECFP (Clontech).
Terms and licenses: Academic/Nonprofit Terms; Industry Terms: Not Available to Industry
How to cite: CFP(159-238)Stop in pcDNA1/amp was a gift from Catherine Berlot (Addgene plasmid # 60893 ; http://n2t.net/addgene:60893 ; RRID:Addgene_60893)
