>Addgene plasmid #60893 | CFP(159-238)Stop in pcDNA1/amp | addgene partial sequence | sequence record 118769 | CMV-F 5'-CGCAAATGGGCGGTAGGCGTG-3'
TGGCTAACTAGAGAACCCACTGCTTACTGGCTTATCGAAATTAATACGACTCACTATAGGGAGACCCAAG
CTTGGTACCGAGCTCGGATCCAAGAACGGCATCAAGGCCCACTTCAAGATCCGCCACAACATCGAGGACG
GCAGCGTGCAGCTCGCCGACCACTACCAGCAGAACACCCCCATCGGCGACGGCCCCGTGCTGCTGCCCGA
CAACCACTACCTGAGCACCCAGTCCGCCCTGAGCAAAGACCCCAACGAGAAGCGCGATCACATGGTCCTG
CTGGAGTTCGTGACCGCCGCCGGGATCACTCTCGGCATGGACGAGCTGTACAAGTAAAGATCTATCACAC
TGGCGGCCGCTCGAGCATGCATCTAGAGGGCCCTATTCTATAGTGTCACCTAAATGCTAGAGGATCTTTG
TGAAGGAACCTTACTTCTGTGGTGTGACATAATTGGACAAACTACCTACAGAGATTTAAAGCTCTAAGGT
AAATATAAAATTTTTAAGTGTATAATGTGTTAAACTACTGATTCTAATTGTTTGTGTATTTTAGATTCCA
ACCTATGGAACTGATGAATGGGAGCAGTGGTGGAATGCCTTTAATGAGGAAAACCTGTTTTGCTCAGAAG
AAATGCCATCTAGTGATGATGAGGCTACTGCTGACTCTCAACATTCTACTCCTCCAAAAAAGAAGAGAAA
GGTAGAAGACCCCAAGGACTTTCCTTCAGAATTGCTAAGTTTTTTGAGTCATGCTGTGTTTAGTAATAGA
ACTCTTGCTTGCTTTGCTATTTACACCACAAAGGAAAAAGCTGCACTGCTATACAAGAAA
