>Addgene plasmid #60893 | CFP(159-238)Stop in pcDNA1/amp | addgene partial sequence | sequence record 118770 | SP6 5'-ATTTAGGTGACACTATAG-3'
ATAGATCTTTACTTGTACAGCTCGTCCATGCCGAGAGTGATCCCGGCGGCGGTCACGAACTCCAGCAGGA
CCATGTGATCGCGCTTCTCGTTGGGGTCTTTGCTCAGGGCGGACTGGGTGCTCAGGTAGTGGTTGTCGGG
CAGCAGCACGGGGCCGTCGCCGATGGGGGTGTTCTGCTGGTAGTGGTCGGCGAGCTGCACGCTGCCGTCC
TCGATGTTGTGGCGGATCTTGAAGTGGGCCTTGATGCCGTTCTTGGATCCGAGCTCGGTACCAAGCTTGG
GTCTCCCTATAGTGAGTCGTATTAATTTCGATAAGCCAGTAAGCAGTGGGTTCTCTAGTTAGCCAGAGAG
CTCTGCTTATATAGACCTCCCACCGTACACGCCTACCGCCCATTTGCGTCAATGGGGCGGAGTTGTTACG
ACATTTTGGAAAGTCCCGTTGATTTTGGTGCCAAAACAAACTCCCATTGACGTCAATGGGGTGGAGACTT
GGAAATCCCCGTGAGTCAAACCGCTATCCACGCCCATTGATGTACTGCCAAAACCGCATCACCATGGTAA
TAGCGATGACTAATACGTAGATGTACTGCCAAGTAGGAAAGTCCCATAAGGTCATGTACTGGGCATAATG
CCAGGCGGGCCATTTACCGTCATTGACGTCAATAGGGGGCGTACTTGGCATATGATACACTTGATGTACT
GCCAAGTGGGCAGTTTACCGTAAATACTCCACCCATTGACGTCAATGGAAAGTCCCTATTGGCGTTACTA
TGGGAACATACGTCATTATTGACGTCAATGGGCGGGGGTCGTTGGGCGGTCAGCC
